Addgene plasmid #138682: pLenti-Puro-sgSIK3-A
Purpose: Expresses a mouse SIK3-targeting sgRNA and Cas9
Depositing lab: Reuben Shaw. Depositing organization: Salk Institute for Biological Studies. Publication: The AMPK-Related Kinases SIK1 and SIK3 Mediate Key Tumor-Suppressive Effects of LKB1 in NSCLC. Hollstein PE, Eichner LJ, Brun SN, Kamireddy A, Svensson RU, Vera LI, Ross DS, Rymoff TJ, Hutchins A, Galvez HM, Williams AE, Shokhirev MN, Screaton RA, Berdeaux R, Shaw RJ. Cancer Discov. 2019 Nov;9(11):1606-1627. doi: 10.1158/2159-8290.CD-18-1261. Epub 2019 Jul 26. PubMed 31350328.
Backbone
  Vector backbone: pLentiCRISPR v2
  Vector type: Lentiviral
Growth in bacteria
  Bacterial resistance: Ampicillin, 100 μg/mL
  Growth temperature: 37°C
  Growth strain: NEB Stable
  Copy number: High Copy
Gene/Insert
  Gene/Insert name: sgSIK3 mouse
  gRNA/shRNA sequence: GCGAGCGGCCATCGACCCGC
  Species: M. musculus (mouse)
  Entrez Gene: Sik3 (a.k.a. 5730525O22Rik, 9030204A07Rik, Qsk, SIK-3, mKIAA0999)
  Promoter: hU6
  Cloning method: Restriction Enzyme; 5′ cloning site unknown (unknown if destroyed)
Terms and licenses: Academic/Nonprofit Terms; Industry Terms: Not Available to Industry
How to cite: pLenti-Puro-sgSIK3-A was a gift from Reuben Shaw (Addgene plasmid # 138682 ; http://n2t.net/addgene:138682 ; RRID:Addgene_138682)
