[The description below was written by a language model from this plasmid's Addgene catalogue record and pLannotate feature annotations shown in this document.]
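Description:
pLenti-Puro-sgSIK3-A is a third-generation-style, self-inactivating lentiviral CRISPR plasmid built on the pLentiCRISPR v2 backbone, delivering both a guide RNA against mouse Sik3 and Cas9 from a single vector. It is about 13 kb and is propagated in E. coli through a high-copy ColE1/pUC-type origin with ampicillin selection (AmpR under its own promoter). An f1 origin is also present. The backbone additionally carries an SV40/EM7-driven bleomycin/Zeocin resistance cassette with an SV40 poly(A) signal. This cassette sits outside the LTRs, so it is not part of the packaged viral genome.

The viral portion begins with a CMV enhancer/promoter fused to a truncated HIV-1 5' LTR, which drives genomic RNA production in packaging cells. It is followed by the Ψ packaging signal, a gag fragment, the RRE for Rev-dependent nuclear export, and the cPPT/CTS. Within this frame, a human U6 RNA polymerase III promoter transcribes the Sik3-targeting spacer joined to the Streptococcus pyogenes gRNA scaffold. Downstream, an EF-1α core promoter drives S. pyogenes Cas9, followed in the same orientation by a puromycin N-acetyltransferase coding region. The feature table does not annotate the element linking Cas9 and PuroR. A WPRE enhances transcript expression, and the ΔU3 3' LTR makes the integrated provirus self-inactivating; a bGH poly(A) signal follows it.

After packaging and transduction, puromycin selects cells that stably express Cas9 and the guide, allowing disruption of mouse Sik3. The associated publication concerns the roles of SIK1 and SIK3 in the tumour-suppressive effects of LKB1 in non-small-cell lung cancer. The "A" in the name suggests it may be one of several Sik3 guides, though the record does not say so.
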