Features (pLannotate 1.2.2; 33 found; start..end, strand, type, name):
    217..397     +  LTR            5' LTR (truncated): truncated 5' long terminal repeat (LTR) from HIV-1
    444..569     +  misc_feature   HIV-1 Ψ: packaging signal of human immunodeficiency virus type 1
    553..916     +  CDS            HIV-1 gag (fragment): gag protein from human immunodeficiency virus 1; gag
   1062..1295    +  misc_feature   RRE: The Rev response element (RRE) of HIV-1 allows for Rev-dependent mRNA export from the nucleus to the cytoplasm.
   1672..1772    +  CDS            Rev (fragment): human immunodeficiency virus 1 (HIV-1) Rev protein; rev; enhances nuclear export of unspliced and incompletely spliced viral mRNAs
   1822..1939    +  misc_feature   cPPT/CTS: central polypurine tract and central termination sequence of HIV-1
   1990..2230    +  promoter       U6 promoter: RNA polymerase III promoter for human U6 snRNA
   2259..2334    +  misc_RNA       gRNA scaffold: guide RNA scaffold for the Streptococcus pyogenes CRISPR/Cas9 system
   2352..2370    +  CDS            small t antigen (fragment): SV40 (simian virus 40) small t antigen
   2396..2607    +  promoter       EF-1α core promoter: core promoter for human elongation factor EF-1α
   2632..6735    +  CDS            Cas9: Cas9 (Csn1) endonuclease from the Streptococcus pyogenes Type II CRISPR/Cas system generates RNA-guided double strand breaks in DNA
   6873..7470    +  CDS            PuroR (fragment): puromycin N-acetyltransferase; pac from Streptomyces; confers resistance to puromycin
   7486..8074    +  misc_feature   WPRE: woodchuck hepatitis virus posttranscriptional regulatory element
   8125..8144    +  misc_feature   cPPT/CTS (fragment): central polypurine tract and central termination sequence of HIV-1
   8146..8379    +  LTR            3' LTR (ΔU3): self-inactivating 3' long terminal repeat (LTR) from HIV-1
   8411..8635    +  polyA_signal   bGH poly(A) signal: bovine growth hormone polyadenylation signal
   8639..8660    +  promoter       SV40 promoter (fragment): SV40 enhancer and early promoter
   8681..9109    +  rep_origin     f1 ori (sequence partly withheld): f1 bacteriophage origin of replication; arrow indicates direction of (+) strand synthesis
   9123..9452    +  promoter       SV40 promoter: SV40 enhancer and early promoter
   9500..9547    +  promoter       EM7 promoter: synthetic bacterial promoter&nbsp
   9566..9940    +  CDS            BleoR: antibiotic-binding protein; Sh ble from Streptoalloteichus hindustanus; confers resistance to bleomycin, phleomycin, and Zeocin™
   9950..10075   +  CDS            ble (fragment): BLE_KLEPN - Experimental evidence at protein level: Swiss-Prot protein existence level 1. Binding protein with a strong affinity to the bleomycin family of antibiotics. Binds to CL990; an antimitotic-antibiotic compound. From Klebsiella pneumoniae.
  10070..10191   +  polyA_signal   SV40 poly(A) signal: SV40 polyadenylation signal
  10262..10284   -  protein_bind   lac operator (fragment): The lac repressor binds to the lac operator to inhibit transcription in E. coli. This inhibition can be relieved by adding lactose or isopropyl-β-D-thiogalactopyranoside (IPTG). lac repressor encoded by lacI
  10288..10318   -  promoter       lac promoter: promoter for the E. coli lac operon
  10333..10354   -  protein_bind   CAP binding site: CAP binding activates transcription in the presence of cAMP. E. coli catabolite activator protein
  10367..10459   -  CDS            lacI (fragment): lac repressor; lacI; The lac repressor binds to the lac operator to inhibit transcription in E. coli. This inhibition can be relieved by adding lactose or isopropyl-β-D-thiogalactopyranoside (IPTG).
  10642..11230   -  rep_origin     ori: high-copy-number ColE1/pMB1/pBR322/pUC origin of replication
  11401..12261   -  CDS            AmpR: β-lactamase; bla; confers resistance to ampicillin, carbenicillin, and related antibiotics
  12262..12366   -  promoter       AmpR promoter: bla
  12425..12477   -  misc_feature   bom (fragment): basis of mobility region from pBR322
  12632..13011   +  enhancer       CMV enhancer: human cytomegalovirus immediate early enhancer
  13012..199     +  promoter       CMV promoter (across the origin): human cytomegalovirus (CMV) immediate early promoter
>Addgene plasmid #138682 | pLenti-Puro-sgSIK3-A | addgene full sequence | sequence record 273114 | Addgene NGS Result
TGATGCGGTTTTGGCAGTACATCAATGGGCGTGGATAGCGGTTTGACTCACGGGGATTTCCAAGTCTCCA
CCCCATTGACGTCAATGGGAGTTTGTTTTGGCACCAAAATCAACGGGACTTTCCAAAATGTCGTAACAAC
TCCGCCCCATTGACGCAAATGGGCGGTAGGCGTGTACGGTGGGAGGTCTATATAAGCAGCGCGTTTTGCC
TGTACTGGGTCTCTCTGGTTAGACCAGATCTGAGCCTGGGAGCTCTCTGGCTAACTAGGGAACCCACTGC
TTAAGCCTCAATAAAGCTTGCCTTGAGTGCTTCAAGTAGTGTGTGCCCGTCTGTTGTGTGACTCTGGTAA
CTAGAGATCCCTCAGACCCTTTTAGTCAGTGTGGAAAATCTCTAGCAGTGGCGCCCGAACAGGGACTTGA
AAGCGAAAGGGAAACCAGAGGAGCTCTCTCGACGCAGGACTCGGCTTGCTGAAGCGCGCACGGCAAGAGG
CGAGGGGCGGCGACTGGTGAGTACGCCAAAAATTTTGACTAGCGGAGGCTAGAAGGAGAGAGATGGGTGC
GAGAGCGTCAGTATTAAGCGGGGGAGAATTAGATCGCGATGGGAAAAAATTCGGTTAAGGCCAGGGGGAA
AGAAAAAATATAAATTAAAACATATAGTATGGGCAAGCAGGGAGCTAGAACGATTCGCAGTTAATCCTGG
CCTGTTAGAAACATCAGAAGGCTGTAGACAAATACTGGGACAGCTACAACCATCCCTTCAGACAGGATCA
GAAGAACTTAGATCATTATATAATACAGTAGCAACCCTCTATTGTGTGCATCAAAGGATAGAGATAAAAG
ACACCAAGGAAGCTTTAGACAAGATAGAGGAAGAGCAAAACAAAAGTAAGACCACCGCACAGCAAGCGGC
CGCTGATCTTCAGACCTGGAGGAGGAGATATGAGGGACAATTGGAGAAGTGAATTATATAAATATAAAGT
AGTAAAAATTGAACCATTAGGAGTAGCACCCACCAAGGCAAAGAGAAGAGTGGTGCAGAGAGAAAAAAGA
GCAGTGGGAATAGGAGCTTTGTTCCTTGGGTTCTTGGGAGCAGCAGGAAGCACTATGGGCGCAGCGTCAA
TGACGCTGACGGTACAGGCCAGACAATTATTGTCTGGTATAGTGCAGCAGCAGAACAATTTGCTGAGGGC
TATTGAGGCGCAACAGCATCTGTTGCAACTCACAGTCTGGGGCATCAAGCAGCTCCAGGCAAGAATCCTG
GCTGTGGAAAGATACCTAAAGGATCAACAGCTCCTGGGGATTTGGGGTTGCTCTGGAAAACTCATTTGCA
CCACTGCTGTGCCTTGGAATGCTAGTTGGAGTAATAAATCTCTGGAACAGATTTGGAATCACACGACCTG
GATGGAGTGGGACAGAGAAATTAACAATTACACAAGCTTAATACACTCCTTAATTGAAGAATCGCAAAAC
CAGCAAGAAAAGAATGAACAAGAATTATTGGAATTAGATAAATGGGCAAGTTTGTGGAATTGGTTTAACA
TAACAAATTGGCTGTGGTATATAAAATTATTCATAATGATAGTAGGAGGCTTGGTAGGTTTAAGAATAGT
TTTTGCTGTACTTTCTATAGTGAATAGAGTTAGGCAGGGATATTCACCATTATCGTTTCAGACCCACCTC
CCAACCCCGAGGGGACCCGACAGGCCCGAAGGAATAGAAGAAGAAGGTGGAGAGAGAGACAGAGACAGAT
CCATTCGATTAGTGAACGGATCGGCACTGCGTGCGCCAATTCTGCAGACAAATGGCAGTATTCATCCACA
ATTTTAAAAGAAAAGGGGGGATTGGGGGGTACAGTGCAGGGGAAAGAATAGTAGACATAATAGCAACAGA
CATACAAACTAAAGAATTACAAAAACAAATTACAAAAATTCAAAATTTTCGGGTTTATTACAGGGACAGC
AGAGATCCAGTTTGGTTAATTAAGGTACCGAGGGCCTATTTCCCATGATTCCTTCATATTTGCATATACG
ATACAAGGCTGTTAGAGAGATAATTAGAATTAATTTGACTGTAAACACAAAGATATTAGTACAAAATACG
TGACGTAGAAAGTAATAATTTCTTGGGTAGTTTGCAGTTTTAAAATTATGTTTTAAAATGGACTATCATA
TGCTTACCGTAACTTGAAAGTATTTCGATTTCTTGGCTTTATATATCTTGTGGAAAGGACGAAACACCGC
GAGCGGCCATCGACCCGCGTTTTAGAGCTAGAAATAGCAAGTTAAAATAAGGCTAGTCCGTTATCAACTT
GAAAAAGTGGCACCGAGTCGGTGCTTTTTTGAATTCGCTAGCTAGGTCTTGAAAGGAGTGGGAATTGGCT
CCGGTGCCCGTCAGTGGGCAGAGCGCACATCGCCCACAGTCCCCGAGAAGTTGGGGGGAGGGGTCGGCAA
TTGATCCGGTGCCTAGAGAAGGTGGCGCGGGGTAAACTGGGAAAGTGATGTCGTGTACTGGCTCCGCCTT
TTTCCCGAGGGTGGGGGAGAACCGTATATAAGTGCAGTAGTCGCCGTGAACGTTCTTTTTCGCAACGGGT
TTGCCGCCAGAACACAGGACCGGTTCTAGAGCGCTGCCACCATGGACAAGAAGTACAGCATCGGCCTGGA
CATCGGCACCAACTCTGTGGGCTGGGCCGTGATCACCGACGAGTACAAGGTGCCCAGCAAGAAATTCAAG
GTGCTGGGCAACACCGACCGGCACAGCATCAAGAAGAACCTGATCGGAGCCCTGCTGTTCGACAGCGGCG
AAACAGCCGAGGCCACCCGGCTGAAGAGAACCGCCAGAAGAAGATACACCAGACGGAAGAACCGGATCTG
CTATCTGCAAGAGATCTTCAGCAACGAGATGGCCAAGGTGGACGACAGCTTCTTCCACAGACTGGAAGAG
TCCTTCCTGGTGGAAGAGGATAAGAAGCACGAGCGGCACCCCATCTTCGGCAACATCGTGGACGAGGTGG
CCTACCACGAGAAGTACCCCACCATCTACCACCTGAGAAAGAAACTGGTGGACAGCACCGACAAGGCCGA
CCTGCGGCTGATCTATCTGGCCCTGGCCCACATGATCAAGTTCCGGGGCCACTTCCTGATCGAGGGCGAC
CTGAACCCCGACAACAGCGACGTGGACAAGCTGTTCATCCAGCTGGTGCAGACCTACAACCAGCTGTTCG
AGGAAAACCCCATCAACGCCAGCGGCGTGGACGCCAAGGCCATCCTGTCTGCCAGACTGAGCAAGAGCAG
ACGGCTGGAAAATCTGATCGCCCAGCTGCCCGGCGAGAAGAAGAATGGCCTGTTCGGAAACCTGATTGCC
CTGAGCCTGGGCCTGACCCCCAACTTCAAGAGCAACTTCGACCTGGCCGAGGATGCCAAACTGCAGCTGA
GCAAGGACACCTACGACGACGACCTGGACAACCTGCTGGCCCAGATCGGCGACCAGTACGCCGACCTGTT
TCTGGCCGCCAAGAACCTGTCCGACGCCATCCTGCTGAGCGACATCCTGAGAGTGAACACCGAGATCACC
AAGGCCCCCCTGAGCGCCTCTATGATCAAGAGATACGACGAGCACCACCAGGACCTGACCCTGCTGAAAG
CTCTCGTGCGGCAGCAGCTGCCTGAGAAGTACAAAGAGATTTTCTTCGACCAGAGCAAGAACGGCTACGC
CGGCTACATTGACGGCGGAGCCAGCCAGGAAGAGTTCTACAAGTTCATCAAGCCCATCCTGGAAAAGATG
GACGGCACCGAGGAACTGCTCGTGAAGCTGAACAGAGAGGACCTGCTGCGGAAGCAGCGGACCTTCGACA
ACGGCAGCATCCCCCACCAGATCCACCTGGGAGAGCTGCACGCCATTCTGCGGCGGCAGGAAGATTTTTA
CCCATTCCTGAAGGACAACCGGGAAAAGATCGAGAAGATCCTGACCTTCCGCATCCCCTACTACGTGGGC
CCTCTGGCCAGGGGAAACAGCAGATTCGCCTGGATGACCAGAAAGAGCGAGGAAACCATCACCCCCTGGA
ACTTCGAGGAAGTGGTGGACAAGGGCGCTTCCGCCCAGAGCTTCATCGAGCGGATGACCAACTTCGATAA
GAACCTGCCCAACGAGAAGGTGCTGCCCAAGCACAGCCTGCTGTACGAGTACTTCACCGTGTATAACGAG
CTGACCAAAGTGAAATACGTGACCGAGGGAATGAGAAAGCCCGCCTTCCTGAGCGGCGAGCAGAAAAAGG
CCATCGTGGACCTGCTGTTCAAGACCAACCGGAAAGTGACCGTGAAGCAGCTGAAAGAGGACTACTTCAA
GAAAATCGAGTGCTTCGACTCCGTGGAAATCTCCGGCGTGGAAGATCGGTTCAACGCCTCCCTGGGCACA
TACCACGATCTGCTGAAAATTATCAAGGACAAGGACTTCCTGGACAATGAGGAAAACGAGGACATTCTGG
AAGATATCGTGCTGACCCTGACACTGTTTGAGGACAGAGAGATGATCGAGGAACGGCTGAAAACCTATGC
CCACCTGTTCGACGACAAAGTGATGAAGCAGCTGAAGCGGCGGAGATACACCGGCTGGGGCAGGCTGAGC
CGGAAGCTGATCAACGGCATCCGGGACAAGCAGTCCGGCAAGACAATCCTGGATTTCCTGAAGTCCGACG
GCTTCGCCAACAGAAACTTCATGCAGCTGATCCACGACGACAGCCTGACCTTTAAAGAGGACATCCAGAA
AGCCCAGGTGTCCGGCCAGGGCGATAGCCTGCACGAGCACATTGCCAATCTGGCCGGCAGCCCCGCCATT
AAGAAGGGCATCCTGCAGACAGTGAAGGTGGTGGACGAGCTCGTGAAAGTGATGGGCCGGCACAAGCCCG
AGAACATCGTGATCGAAATGGCCAGAGAGAACCAGACCACCCAGAAGGGACAGAAGAACAGCCGCGAGAG
AATGAAGCGGATCGAAGAGGGCATCAAAGAGCTGGGCAGCCAGATCCTGAAAGAACACCCCGTGGAAAAC
ACCCAGCTGCAGAACGAGAAGCTGTACCTGTACTACCTGCAGAATGGGCGGGATATGTACGTGGACCAGG
AACTGGACATCAACCGGCTGTCCGACTACGATGTGGACCATATCGTGCCTCAGAGCTTTCTGAAGGACGA
CTCCATCGACAACAAGGTGCTGACCAGAAGCGACAAGAACCGGGGCAAGAGCGACAACGTGCCCTCCGAA
GAGGTCGTGAAGAAGATGAAGAACTACTGGCGGCAGCTGCTGAACGCCAAGCTGATTACCCAGAGAAAGT
TCGACAATCTGACCAAGGCCGAGAGAGGCGGCCTGAGCGAACTGGATAAGGCCGGCTTCATCAAGAGACA
GCTGGTGGAAACCCGGCAGATCACAAAGCACGTGGCACAGATCCTGGACTCCCGGATGAACACTAAGTAC
GACGAGAATGACAAGCTGATCCGGGAAGTGAAAGTGATCACCCTGAAGTCCAAGCTGGTGTCCGATTTCC
GGAAGGATTTCCAGTTTTACAAAGTGCGCGAGATCAACAACTACCACCACGCCCACGACGCCTACCTGAA
CGCCGTCGTGGGAACCGCCCTGATCAAAAAGTACCCTAAGCTGGAAAGCGAGTTCGTGTACGGCGACTAC
AAGGTGTACGACGTGCGGAAGATGATCGCCAAGAGCGAGCAGGAAATCGGCAAGGCTACCGCCAAGTACT
TCTTCTACAGCAACATCATGAACTTTTTCAAGACCGAGATTACCCTGGCCAACGGCGAGATCCGGAAGCG
GCCTCTGATCGAGACAAACGGCGAAACCGGGGAGATCGTGTGGGATAAGGGCCGGGATTTTGCCACCGTG
CGGAAAGTGCTGAGCATGCCCCAAGTGAATATCGTGAAAAAGACCGAGGTGCAGACAGGCGGCTTCAGCA
AAGAGTCTATCCTGCCCAAGAGGAACAGCGATAAGCTGATCGCCAGAAAGAAGGACTGGGACCCTAAGAA
GTACGGCGGCTTCGACAGCCCCACCGTGGCCTATTCTGTGCTGGTGGTGGCCAAAGTGGAAAAGGGCAAG
TCCAAGAAACTGAAGAGTGTGAAAGAGCTGCTGGGGATCACCATCATGGAAAGAAGCAGCTTCGAGAAGA
ATCCCATCGACTTTCTGGAAGCCAAGGGCTACAAAGAAGTGAAAAAGGACCTGATCATCAAGCTGCCTAA
GTACTCCCTGTTCGAGCTGGAAAACGGCCGGAAGAGAATGCTGGCCTCTGCCGGCGAACTGCAGAAGGGA
AACGAACTGGCCCTGCCCTCCAAATATGTGAACTTCCTGTACCTGGCCAGCCACTATGAGAAGCTGAAGG
GCTCCCCCGAGGATAATGAGCAGAAACAGCTGTTTGTGGAACAGCACAAGCACTACCTGGACGAGATCAT
CGAGCAGATCAGCGAGTTCTCCAAGAGAGTGATCCTGGCCGACGCTAATCTGGACAAAGTGCTGTCCGCC
TACAACAAGCACCGGGATAAGCCCATCAGAGAGCAGGCCGAGAATATCATCCACCTGTTTACCCTGACCA
ATCTGGGAGCCCCTGCCGCCTTCAAGTACTTTGACACCACCATCGACCGGAAGAGGTACACCAGCACCAA
AGAGGTGCTGGACGCCACCCTGATCCACCAGAGCATCACCGGCCTGTACGAGACACGGATCGACCTGTCT
CAGCTGGGAGGCGACAAGCGACCTGCCGCCACAAAGAAGGCTGGACAGGCTAAGAAGAAGAAAGATTACA
AAGACGATGACGATAAGGGATCCGGCGCAACAAACTTCTCTCTGCTGAAACAAGCCGGAGATGTCGAAGA
GAATCCTGGACCGACCGAGTACAAGCCCACGGTGCGCCTCGCCACCCGCGACGACGTCCCCAGGGCCGTA
CGCACCCTCGCCGCCGCGTTCGCCGACTACCCCGCCACGCGCCACACCGTCGATCCGGACCGCCACATCG
AGCGGGTCACCGAGCTGCAAGAACTCTTCCTCACGCGCGTCGGGCTCGACATCGGCAAGGTGTGGGTCGC
GGACGACGGCGCCGCGGTGGCGGTCTGGACCACGCCGGAGAGCGTCGAAGCGGGGGCGGTGTTCGCCGAG
ATCGGCCCGCGCATGGCCGAGTTGAGCGGTTCCCGGCTGGCCGCGCAGCAACAGATGGAAGGCCTCCTGG
CGCCGCACCGGCCCAAGGAGCCCGCGTGGTTCCTGGCCACCGTCGGAGTCTCGCCCGACCACCAGGGCAA
GGGTCTGGGCAGCGCCGTCGTGCTCCCCGGAGTGGAGGCGGCCGAGCGCGCCGGGGTGCCCGCCTTCCTG
GAGACCTCCGCGCCCCGCAACCTCCCCTTCTACGAGCGGCTCGGCTTCACCGTCACCGCCGACGTCGAGG
TGCCCGAAGGACCGCGCACCTGGTGCATGACCCGCAAGCCCGGTGCCTGAACGCGTTAAGTCGACAATCA
ACCTCTGGATTACAAAATTTGTGAAAGATTGACTGGTATTCTTAACTATGTTGCTCCTTTTACGCTATGT
GGATACGCTGCTTTAATGCCTTTGTATCATGCTATTGCTTCCCGTATGGCTTTCATTTTCTCCTCCTTGT
ATAAATCCTGGTTGCTGTCTCTTTATGAGGAGTTGTGGCCCGTTGTCAGGCAACGTGGCGTGGTGTGCAC
TGTGTTTGCTGACGCAACCCCCACTGGTTGGGGCATTGCCACCACCTGTCAGCTCCTTTCCGGGACTTTC
GCTTTCCCCCTCCCTATTGCCACGGCGGAACTCATCGCCGCCTGCCTTGCCCGCTGCTGGACAGGGGCTC
GGCTGTTGGGCACTGACAATTCCGTGGTGTTGTCGGGGAAATCATCGTCCTTTCCTTGGCTGCTCGCCTG
TGTTGCCACCTGGATTCTGCGCGGGACGTCCTTCTGCTACGTCCCTTCGGCCCTCAATCCAGCGGACCTT
CCTTCCCGCGGCCTGCTGCCGGCTCTGCGGCCTCTTCCGCGTCTTCGCCTTCGCCCTCAGACGAGTCGGA
TCTCCCTTTGGGCCGCCTCCCCGCGTCGACTTTAAGACCAATGACTTACAAGGCAGCTGTAGATCTTAGC
CACTTTTTAAAAGAAAAGGGGGGACTGGAAGGGCTAATTCACTCCCAACGAAGACAAGATCTGCTTTTTG
CTTGTACTGGGTCTCTCTGGTTAGACCAGATCTGAGCCTGGGAGCTCTCTGGCTAACTAGGGAACCCACT
GCTTAAGCCTCAATAAAGCTTGCCTTGAGTGCTTCAAGTAGTGTGTGCCCGTCTGTTGTGTGACTCTGGT
AACTAGAGATCCCTCAGACCCTTTTAGTCAGTGTGGAAAATCTCTAGCAGGGCCCGTTTAAACCCGCTGA
TCAGCCTCGACTGTGCCTTCTAGTTGCCAGCCATCTGTTGTTTGCCCCTCCCCCGTGCCTTCCTTGACCC
TGGAAGGTGCCACTCCCACTGTCCTTTCCTAATAAAATGAGGAAATTGCATCGCATTGTCTGAGTAGGTG
TCATTCTATTCTGGGGGGTGGGGTGGGGCAGGACAGCAAGGGGGAGGATTGGGAAGACAATAGCAGGCAT
GCTGGGGATGCGGTGGGCTCTATGGCTTCTGAGGCGGAAAGAACCAGCTGGGGCTCTAGGGGGTATCCCC
[124 nt withheld, positions 8681-8804]
C
[91 nt withheld, positions 8806-8896]
A
[49 nt withheld, positions 8898-8946]
CCTTTGACGTTGGAGTCCACGTTCTTT
[37 nt withheld, positions 8974-9010]
ACCCTATCTCGGTCTATTCTTTTGATTTATAAGGGATTTTGCCGATTTCGGCCTATTGGTTAAAAAATGA
GCTGATTTAACAAAAATTTAACGCGAATTAATTCTGTGGAATGTGTGTCAGTTAGGGTGTGGAAAGTCCC
CAGGCTCCCCAGCAGGCAGAAGTATGCAAAGCATGCATCTCAATTAGTCAGCAACCAGGTGTGGAAAGTC
CCCAGGCTCCCCAGCAGGCAGAAGTATGCAAAGCATGCATCTCAATTAGTCAGCAACCATAGTCCCGCCC
CTAACTCCGCCCATCCCGCCCCTAACTCCGCCCAGTTCCGCCCATTCTCCGCCCCATGGCTGACTAATTT
TTTTTATTTATGCAGAGGCCGAGGCCGCCTCTGCCTCTGAGCTATTCCAGAAGTAGTGAGGAGGCTTTTT
TGGAGGCCTAGGCTTTTGCAAAAAGCTCCCGGGAGCTTGTATATCCATTTTCGGATCTGATCAGCACGTG
TTGACAATTAATCATCGGCATAGTATATCGGCATAGTATAATACGACAAGGTGAGGAACTAAACCATGGC
CAAGTTGACCAGTGCCGTTCCGGTGCTCACCGCGCGCGACGTCGCCGGAGCGGTCGAGTTCTGGACCGAC
CGGCTCGGGTTCTCCCGGGACTTCGTGGAGGACGACTTCGCCGGTGTGGTCCGGGACGACGTGACCCTGT
TCATCAGCGCGGTCCAGGACCAGGTGGTGCCGGACAACACCCTGGCCTGGGTGTGGGTGCGCGGCCTGGA
CGAGCTGTACGCCGAGTGGTCGGAGGTCGTGTCCACGAACTTCCGGGACGCCTCCGGGCCGGCCATGACC
GAGATCGGCGAGCAGCCGTGGGGGCGGGAGTTCGCCCTGCGCGACCCGGCCGGCAACTGCGTGCACTTCG
TGGCCGAGGAGCAGGACTGACACGTGCTACGAGATTTCGATTCCACCGCCGCCTTCTATGAAAGGTTGGG
CTTCGGAATCGTTTTCCGGGACGCCGGCTGGATGATCCTCCAGCGCGGGGATCTCATGCTGGAGTTCTTC
GCCCACCCCAACTTGTTTATTGCAGCTTATAATGGTTACAAATAAAGCAATAGCATCACAAATTTCACAA
ATAAAGCATTTTTTTCACTGCATTCTAGTTGTGGTTTGTCCAAACTCATCAATGTATCTTATCATGTCTG
TATACCGTCGACCTCTAGCTAGAGCTTGGCGTAATCATGGTCATAGCTGTTTCCTGTGTGAAATTGTTAT
CCGCTCACAATTCCACACAACATACGAGCCGGAAGCATAAAGTGTAAAGCCTGGGGTGCCTAATGAGTGA
GCTAACTCACATTAATTGCGTTGCGCTCACTGCCCGCTTTCCAGTCGGGAAACCTGTCGTGCCAGCTGCA
TTAATGAATCGGCCAACGCGCGGGGAGAGGCGGTTTGCGTATTGGGCGCTCTTCCGCTTCCTCGCTCACT
GACTCGCTGCGCTCGGTCGTTCGGCTGCGGCGAGCGGTATCAGCTCACTCAAAGGCGGTAATACGGTTAT
CCACAGAATCAGGGGATAACGCAGGAAAGAACATGTGAGCAAAAGGCCAGCAAAAGGCCAGGAACCGTAA
AAAGGCCGCGTTGCTGGCGTTTTTCCATAGGCTCCGCCCCCCTGACGAGCATCACAAAAATCGACGCTCA
AGTCAGAGGTGGCGAAACCCGACAGGACTATAAAGATACCAGGCGTTTCCCCCTGGAAGCTCCCTCGTGC
GCTCTCCTGTTCCGACCCTGCCGCTTACCGGATACCTGTCCGCCTTTCTCCCTTCGGGAAGCGTGGCGCT
TTCTCATAGCTCACGCTGTAGGTATCTCAGTTCGGTGTAGGTCGTTCGCTCCAAGCTGGGCTGTGTGCAC
GAACCCCCCGTTCAGCCCGACCGCTGCGCCTTATCCGGTAACTATCGTCTTGAGTCCAACCCGGTAAGAC
ACGACTTATCGCCACTGGCAGCAGCCACTGGTAACAGGATTAGCAGAGCGAGGTATGTAGGCGGTGCTAC
AGAGTTCTTGAAGTGGTGGCCTAACTACGGCTACACTAGAAGAACAGTATTTGGTATCTGCGCTCTGCTG
AAGCCAGTTACCTTCGGAAAAAGAGTTGGTAGCTCTTGATCCGGCAAACAAACCACCGCTGGTAGCGGTG
GTTTTTTTGTTTGCAAGCAGCAGATTACGCGCAGAAAAAAAGGATCTCAAGAAGATCCTTTGATCTTTTC
TACGGGGTCTGACGCTCAGTGGAACGAAAACTCACGTTAAGGGATTTTGGTCATGAGATTATCAAAAAGG
ATCTTCACCTAGATCCTTTTAAATTAAAAATGAAGTTTTAAATCAATCTAAAGTATATATGAGTAAACTT
GGTCTGACAGTTACCAATGCTTAATCAGTGAGGCACCTATCTCAGCGATCTGTCTATTTCGTTCATCCAT
AGTTGCCTGACTCCCCGTCGTGTAGATAACTACGATACGGGAGGGCTTACCATCTGGCCCCAGTGCTGCA
ATGATACCGCGAGACCCACGCTCACCGGCTCCAGATTTATCAGCAATAAACCAGCCAGCCGGAAGGGCCG
AGCGCAGAAGTGGTCCTGCAACTTTATCCGCCTCCATCCAGTCTATTAATTGTTGCCGGGAAGCTAGAGT
AAGTAGTTCGCCAGTTAATAGTTTGCGCAACGTTGTTGCCATTGCTACAGGCATCGTGGTGTCACGCTCG
TCGTTTGGTATGGCTTCATTCAGCTCCGGTTCCCAACGATCAAGGCGAGTTACATGATCCCCCATGTTGT
GCAAAAAAGCGGTTAGCTCCTTCGGTCCTCCGATCGTTGTCAGAAGTAAGTTGGCCGCAGTGTTATCACT
CATGGTTATGGCAGCACTGCATAATTCTCTTACTGTCATGCCATCCGTAAGATGCTTTTCTGTGACTGGT
GAGTACTCAACCAAGTCATTCTGAGAATAGTGTATGCGGCGACCGAGTTGCTCTTGCCCGGCGTCAATAC
GGGATAATACCGCGCCACATAGCAGAACTTTAAAAGTGCTCATCATTGGAAAACGTTCTTCGGGGCGAAA
ACTCTCAAGGATCTTACCGCTGTTGAGATCCAGTTCGATGTAACCCACTCGTGCACCCAACTGATCTTCA
GCATCTTTTACTTTCACCAGCGTTTCTGGGTGAGCAAAAACAGGAAGGCAAAATGCCGCAAAAAAGGGAA
TAAGGGCGACACGGAAATGTTGAATACTCATACTCTTCCTTTTTCAATATTATTGAAGCATTTATCAGGG
TTATTGTCTCATGAGCGGATACATATTTGAATGTATTTAGAAAAATAAACAAATAGGGGTTCCGCGCACA
TTTCCCCGAAAAGTGCCACCTGACGTCGACGGATCGGGAGATCTCCCGATCCCCTATGGTGCACTCTCAG
TACAATCTGCTCTGATGCCGCATAGTTAAGCCAGTATCTGCTCCCTGCTTGTGTGTTGGAGGTCGCTGAG
TAGTGCGCGAGCAAAATTTAAGCTACAACAAGGCAAGGCTTGACCGACAATTGCATGAAGAATCTGCTTA
GGGTTAGGCGTTTTGCGCTGCTTCGCGATGTACGGGCCAGATATACGCGTTGACATTGATTATTGACTAG
TTATTAATAGTAATCAATTACGGGGTCATTAGTTCATAGCCCATATATGGAGTTCCGCGTTACATAACTT
ACGGTAAATGGCCCGCCTGGCTGACCGCCCAACGACCCCCGCCCATTGACGTCAATAATGACGTATGTTC
CCATAGTAACGCCAATAGGGACTTTCCATTGACGTCAATGGGTGGAGTATTTACGGTAAACTGCCCACTT
GGCAGTACATCAAGTGTATCATATGCCAAGTACGCCCCCTATTGACGTCAATGACGGTAAATGGCCCGCC
TGGCATTATGCCCAGTACATGACCTTATGGGACTTTCCTACTTGGCAGTACATCTACGTATTAGTCATCG
CTATTACCATGG
