>Addgene plasmid #138682 | pLenti-Puro-sgSIK3-A | depositor partial sequence | sequence record 268006 | hU6 FWD Sequence
CNCGTATTCGATTTCTTGGCTTTATATATCTTGTGGAAGGACGAAACACCGCGAGCGGCCATCGACCCGC
GTTTTAGAGCTAGAAATAGCAAGTTAAAATAAGGCTAGTCCGTTATCAACTTGAAAAAGTGGCACCGAGT
CGGTGCTTTTTTGAATTCGCTAGCTAGGTCTTGAAAGGAGTGGGAATTGGCTCCGGTGCCCGTCAGTGGG
CAGAGCGCACATCGCCCACAGTCCCCGAGAAGTTGGGGGGAGGGGTCGGCAATTGATCCGGTGCCTAGAG
AAGGTGGCGCGGGGTAAACTGGGAAAGTGATGTCGTGTACTGGCTCCGCCTTTTTCCCGAGGGTGGGGGA
GAACCGTATATAAGTGCAGTAGTCGCCGTGAACGTTCTTTTTCGCAACGGGTTTGCCGCCAGAACACAGG
ACCGGTTCTAGAGCGCTGCCACCATGGACAAGAAGTACAGCATCGGCCTGGACATCGGCACCAACTCTGT
GGGCTGGGCCGTGATCACCGACGAGTACAAGGTGCCCAGCAAGAAATTCAAGGTGCTGGGCAACACCGAC
CGGCACAGCATCAAGAAGAACCTGATCGGAGCCCTGCTGTTCGACAGCGGCGAAACAGCCGAGGCCACCC
GGCTGAAGAGAACCGCCAGAAGAAGATACACCAGACGGAAGAACCGGATCTGCTATCTGCAAGAGATCTT
CAGCAACGAGATGGCCAAGGTGGACGACAGCTTCTTCCACAGACTGGAAGAGTCCTTCCTGGTGGAAGAG
GATAAGAAGCACGAGCGGCACCCCATCTTCGGCAACATCGTGGACGAGGTGGCCTACCACGAGAAGTACC
CCACCATCTACCACCTGAGAAAGAAACTGGTGGACAGCACCGACAAGGCCGACCTGCGGCTGATCTATCT
GGCCCTGGCCCACATGATCAAGTTCCGGGGCCACTTCCTGATCGAGGGCGACCTGAACCCCGACACAGCG
ACGTGGACAGCTGTTCATCCAGCTGGTGCAGACCTACAACCAGCTGTTCGAGGAAACCCATCACGCAGCG
CGTGACGCAGCATCTGTCTGCAGACTGACAGAGCAGACGCTGAAATCTGATCGCAGCTGCCCGCGAGAGA
GATGACTGTCCGAACTGATGGCTGANCTGGNTGACCCCACTCAGAGCACTCGACTGCNAGGANCNACTGC
ACTGACAAGACNCCTTACGAACGACGACCTGGNCATCCTGCTTGTNCCNNNTTCGGCACCNT
